>Addgene plasmid #53279 | pAC-LYCipi | depositor full sequence | sequence record 83281 | pAC-LYCipi sequence 8913 bps
GAATTCCGGATGAGCATTCATCAGGCGGGCAAGAATGTGAATAAAGGCCGGATAAAACTTGTGCTTATTT
TTCTTTACGGTCTTTAAAAAGGCCGTAATATCCAGCTGAACGGTCTGGTTATAGGTACATTGAGCAACTG
ACTGAAATGCCTCAAAATGTTCTTTACGATGCCATTGGGATATATCAACGGTGGTATATCCAGTGATTTT
TTTCTCCATTTTAGCTTCCTTAGCTCCTGAAAATCTCGATAACTCAAAAAATACGCCCGGTAGTGATCTT
ATTTCATTATGGTGAAAGTTGGAACCTCTTACGTGCCGATCAACGTCTCATTTTCGCCAAAAGTTGGCCC
AGGGCTTCCCGGTATCAACAGGGACACCAGGATTTATTTATTCTGCGAAGTGATCTTCCGTCACAGGTAT
TTATTCGGCGCAAAGTGCGTCGGGTGATGCTGCCAACTTACTGATTTAGTGTATGATGGTGTTTTTGAGG
TGCTCCAGTGGCTTCTGTTTCTATCAGCTGTCCCTCCTGTTCAGCTACTGACGGGGTGGTGCGTAACGGC
AAAAGCACCGCCGGACATCAGCGCTAGCGGAGTGTATACTGGCTTACTATGTTGGCACTGATGAGGGTGT
CAGTGAAGTGCTTCATGTGGCAGGAGAAAAAAGGCTGCACCGGTGCGTCAGCAGAATATGTGATACAGGA
TATATTCCGCTTCCTCGCTCACTGACTCGCTACGCTCGGTCGTTCGACTGCGGCGAGCGGAAATGGCTTA
CGAACGGGGCGGAGATTTCCTGGAAGATGCCAGGAAGATACTTAACAGGGAAGTGAGAGGGCCGCGGCAA
AGCCGTTTTTCCATAGGCTCCGCCCCCCTGACAAGCATCACGAAATCTGACGCTCAAATCAGTGGTGGCG
AAACCCGACAGGACTATAAAGATACCAGGCGTTTCCCCCTGGCGGCTCCCTCGTGCGCTCTCCTGTTCCT
GCCTTTCGGTTTACCGGTGTCATTCCGCTGTTATGGCCGCGTTTGTCTCATTCCACGCCTGACACTCAGT
TCCGGGTAGGCAGTTCGCTCCAAGCTGGACTGTATGCACGAACCCCCCGTTCAGTCCGACCGCTGCGCCT
TATCCGGTAACTATCGTCTTGAGTCCAACCCGGAAAGACATGCAAAAGCACCACTGGCAGCAGCCACTGG
TAATTGATTTAGAGGAGTTAGTCTTGAAGTCATGCGCCGGTTAAGGCTAAACTGAAAGGACAAGTTTTGG
TGACTGCGCTCCTCCAAGCCAGTTACCTCGGTTCAAAGAGTTGGTAGCTCAGAGAACCTTCGAAAAACCG
CCCTGCAAGGCGGTTTTTTCGTTTTCAGAGCAAGAGATTACGCGCAGACCAAAACGATCTCAAGAAGATC
ATCTTATTAATCAGATAAAATATTTCTAGATTTCAGTGCAATTTATCTCTTCAAATGTAGCACCTGAAGT
CAGCCCCATACGATATAAGTTGTAATTCTCATGTTTGACAGCTTATCATCGATAAGCTTTAATGCGGTAG
TTTATCACAGTTAAATTGCTAACGCAGTCAGGCACCGTGTATGAAATCTAACAATGCGCTCATCGTCATC
CTCGGCACCGTCACCCTGGATGCTGTAGGCATAGGCTTGGTTATGCCGGTACTGCCGGGCCTCTTGCGGG
ATATCGTCCATTCCGACAGCATCGCCAGTCACTATGGCGTGCTGCTAGCGCTATATGCGTTGATGCAATT
TCTATGCGCACCCGTTCTCGGAGCACTGTCCGACCGCTTTGGCCGCCGCCCAGTCCTGCTCGCTTCGCTA
CTTGGAGCCACTATCGACTACGCGATCATGGCGACCACACCCGTCCTGTGGATCTAAAGGCACAGCGTCT
CATGCTTCGCACAATGTAAAACTGCTTCAGAACCTGGCGAGAGCTATCCGCGCGGTCTACGGTTAACTGA
TACTAAAAGACAATTCAGCGGGTAACCTTGCAATGGTGAGTGGCAGTAAAGCGGGCGTTTCGCCTCATCG
CGAAATAGAAGTAATGAGACAATCCATTGACGATCACCTGGCTGGCCTGTTACCTGAAACCGACAGCCAG
GATATCGTCAGCCTTGCGATGCGTGAAGGCGTCATGGCACCCGGTAAACGGATCCGTCCGCTGCTGATGC
TGCTGGCCGCCCGCGACCTCCGCTACCAGGGCAGTATGCCTACGCTGCTCGATCTCGCCTGCGCCGTTGA
ACTGACCCATACCGCGTCGCTGATGCTCGACGACATGCCCTGCATGGACAACGCCGAGCTGCGCCGCGGT
CAGCCCACTACCCACAAAAAATTTGGTGAGAGCGTGGCGATCCTTGCCTCCGTTGGGCTGCTCTCTAAAG
CCTTTGGTCTGATCGCCGCCACCGGCGATCTGCCGGGGGAGAGGCGTGCCCAGGCGGTCAACGAGCTCTC
TACCGCCGTGGGCGTGCAGGGCCTGGTACTGGGGCAGTTTCGCGATCTTAACGATGCCGCCCTCGACCGT
ACCCCTGACGCTATCCTCAGCACCAACCACCTCAAGACCGGCATTCTGTTCAGCGCGATGCTGCAGATCG
TCGCCATTGCTTCCGCCTCGTCGCCGAGCACGCGAGAGACGCTGCACGCCTTCGCCCTCGACTTCGGCCA
GGCGTTTCAACTGCTGGACGATCTGCGTGACGATCACCCGGAAACCGGTAAAGATCGCAATAAGGACGCG
GGAAAATCGACGCTGGTCAACCGGCTGGGCGCAGACGCGGCCCGGCAAAAGCTGCGCGAGCATATTGATT
CCGCCGACAAACACCTCACTTTTGCCTGTCCGCAGGGCGGCGCCATCCGACAGTTTATGCATCTGTGGTT
TGGCCATCACCTTGCCGACTGGTCACCGGTCATGAAAATCGCCTGATACCGCCCTTTTGGGTTCAAGCAG
TACATAACGATGGAACCACATTACAGGAGTAGTGATGAATGAAGGACGAGCGCCTTGTTCAGCGTAAGAA
CGATCATCTGGATATCGTTCTCGACCCCCGTCGCGCCGTAACTCAGGCTAGCGCAGGTTTTGAGCGCTGG
CGCTTTACCCACTGCGCCCTGCCAGAGCTGAATTTTAGCGACATCACGCTGGAAACCACCTTCCTGAATC
GGCAGCTACAGGCTCCGCTGCTGATCAGCTCCATGACCGGCGGCGTTGAGCGCTCGCGCCATATCAACCG
CCACCTCGCCGAGGCGGCGCAGGTGCTAAAAATTGCGATGGGGGTGGGCTCCCAGCGCGTCGCCATTGAG
AGCGACGCGGGCTTAGGGCTGGATAAAACCCTGCGGCAGCTGGCTCCGGACGTGCCGCTGCTGGCGAACC
TCGGCGCGGCGCAGCTGACCGGCAGAAAAGGTATTGATTACGCCCGACGGGCCGTGGAGATGATCGAGGC
GGATGCGCTGATTGTGCACCTAAACCCGCTGCAGGAGGCGCTACAGCCCGGCGGCGATCGCGACTGGCGC
GGACGGCTGGCGGCTATTGAAACTCTGGTCCGCGAGCTGCCCGTTCCGCTGGTGGTGAAAGAGGTGGGAG
CCGGTATCTCCCGAACCGTGGCCGGGCAGCTGATCGATGCCGGCGTTACCGTGATTGACGTCGCGGGCGC
GGGCGGCACCAGCTGGGCCGCCGTTGAAGGCGAGCGGGCGGCCACCGAGCAGCAGCGCAGCGTGGCCAAC
GTCTTTGCCGACTGGGGGATCCCCACCGCTGAGGCGCTGGTTGACATTGCCGAGGCCTGGCCGCAGATGC
CCCTTATTGCCTCGGGCGGGATTAAAAACGGCGTCGACGCGGCGAAAGCGCTGCGGCTCGGCGCGTGCAT
GGTAGGGCAGGCCGCCGCCGTGCTCGGCAGCGCAGGCGTCTCCACGGAGAAGGTGATCGATCACTTCAAC
GTGATTATTGAGCAGCTGCGGGTGGCCTGCTTCTGCACCGGCAGCCGCAGCCTGAGCGATCTAAAGCAGG
CTGATATCCGCTATGTGCGGGATACGCCATGAGCCATTTTGCCATTGTGGCACCGCCGCTCTACAGTCAT
GCGGTGGCGCTGCATGCCCTGGCGCTGGAGATGGCCCAACGCGGCCACATCGTTCTCGACCCCCGTCGCG
CCGTAACTCAGGCTAGCGCAGGTTTTGAGCGCTGGCGCTTTACCCACTGCGCCCTGCCAGAGCTGAATTT
TAGCGACATCACGCTGGAAACCACCTTCCTGAATCGGCAGCTACAGGCTCCGCTGCTGATCAGCTCCATG
ACCGGCGGCGTTGAGCGCTCGCGCCATATCAACCGCCACCTCGCCGAGGCGGCGCAGGTGCTAAAAATTG
CGATGGGGGTGGGCTCCCAGCGCGTCGCCATTGAGAGCGACGCGGGCTTAGGGCTGGATAAAACCCTGCG
GCAGCTGGCTCCGGACGTGCCGCTGCTGGCGAACCTCGGCGCGGCGCAGCTGACCGGCAGAAAAGGTATT
GATTACGCCCGACGGGCCGTGGAGATGATCGAGGCGGATGCGCTGATTGTGCACCTAAACCCGCTGCAGG
AGGCGCTACAGCCCGGCGGCGATCGCGACTGGCGCGGACGGCTGGCGGCTATTGAAACTCTGGTCCGCGA
GCTGCCCGTTCCGCTGGTGGTGAAAGAGGTGGGAGCCGGTATCTCCCGAACCGTGGCCGGGCAGCTGATC
GATGCCGGCGTTACCGTGATTGACGTCGCGGGCGCGGGCGGCACCAGCTGGGCCGCCGTTGAAGGCGAGC
GGGCGGCCACCGAGCAGCAGCGCAGCGTGGCCAACGTCTTTGCCGACTGGGGGATCCCCACCGCTGAGGC
GCTGGTTGACATTGCCGAGGCCTGGCCGCAGATGCCCCTTATTGCCTCGGGAATGCGGGCTGGGCTATTT
CACCCTACCACTGGCTATTCGCTGCCGCTGGCGGTGGCCCTTGCCGACGCGATTGCCGACAGCCCGCGGC
TGGGCAGCGTTCCGCTCTATCAGCTCACCCGGCAGTTTGCCGAACGCCACTGGCGCAGGCAGGGATTCTT
CCGCCTGCTGAACCGGATGCTTTTCCTGGCCGGGCGCGAGGAGAACCGCTGGCGGGTGATGCAGCGCTTT
TATGGGCTGCCGGAGCCCACCGTAGAGCGCTTTTACGCCGGTCGGCTCTCTCTCTTTGATAAGGCCCGCA
TTTTGACGGGCAAGCCACCGGTTCCGCTGGGCGAAGCCTGGCGGGCGGCGCTGAACCATTTTCCTGACAG
ACGAGATAAAGGATGAAAAAAACCGTTGTGATTGGCGCAGGCTTTGGTGGCCTGGCGCTGGCGATTCGCC
TGCAGGCGGCAGGGATCCCAACCGTACTGCTGGAGCAGCGGGACAAGCCCGGCGGTCGGGCCTACGTCTG
GCATGACCAGGGCTTTACCTTTGACGCCGGGCCGACGGTGATCACCGATCCTACCGCGCTTGAGGCGCTG
TTCACCCTGGCCGGCAGGCGCATGGAGGATTACGTCAGGCTGCTGCCGGTAAAACCCTTCTACCGACTCT
GCTGGGAGTCCGGGAAGACCCTCGACTATGCTAACGACAGCGCCGAGCTTGAGGCGCAGATTACCCAGTT
CAACCCCCGCGACGTCGAGGGCTACCGGCGCTTTCTGGCTTACTCCCAGGCGGTATTCCAGGAGGGATAT
TTGCGCCTCGGCAGCGTGCCGTTCCTCTCTTTTCGCGACATGCTGCGCGCCGGGCCGCAGCTGCTTAAGC
TCCAGGCGTGGCAGAGCGTCTACCAGTCGGTTTCGCGCTTTATTGAGGATGAGCATCTGCGGCAGGCCTT
CTCGTTCCACTCCCTGCTGGTAGGCGGCAACCCCTTCACCACCTCGTCCATCTACACCCTGATCCACGCC
CTTGAGCGGGAGTGGGGGGTCTGGTTCCCTGAGGGCGGCACCGGGGCGCTGGTGAACGGCATGGTGAAGC
TGTTTACCGATCTGGGCGGGGAGATCGAACTCAACGCCCGGGTCGAAGAGCTGGTGGTGGCCGATAACCG
CGTAAGCCAGGTCCGGCTGGCGGATGGTCGGATCTTTGACACCGACGCCGTAGCCTCGAACGCTGACGTG
GTGAACACCTATAAAAAGCTGCTCGGCCACCATCCGGTGGGGCAGAAGCGGGCGGCAGCGCTGGAGCGCA
AGAGCATGAGCAACTCGCTGTTTGTGCTCTACTTCGGCCTGAACCAGCCTCATTCCCAGCTGGCGCACCA
TACCATCTGTTTTGGTCCCCGCTACCGGGAGCTGATCGACGAGATCTTTACCGGCAGCGCGCTGGCGGAT
GACTTCTCGCTCTACCTGCACTCGCCCTGCGTGACCGATCCCTCGCTCGCGCCTCCCGGCTGCGCCAGCT
TCTACGTGCTGGCCCCGGTGCCGCATCTTGGCAACGCGCCGCTGGACTGGGCGCAGGAGGGGCCGAAGCT
GCGCGACCGCATCTTTGACTACCTTGAAGAGCGCTATATGCCCGGCCTGCGTAGCCAGCTGGTGACCCAG
CGGATCTTTACCCCGGCAGACTTCCACGACACGCTGGATGCGCATCTGGGATCGGCCTTCTCCATCGAGC
CGCTGCTGACCCAAAGCGCCTGGTTCCGCCCGCACAACCGCGACAGCGACATTGCCAACCTCTACCTGGT
GGGCGCAGGTACTCACCCTGGGGCGGGCATTCCTGGCGTAGTGGCCTCGGCGAAAGCCACCGCCAGCCTG
ATGATTGAGGATCTGCAATGAGCCAACCGCCGCTGCTTGACCACGCCACGCAGACCATGGCCAACGGCTC
GAAAAGTTTTGCCACCGCTGCGAAGCTGTTCGACCCGGCCACCCGCCGTAGCGTGCTGATGCTCTACACC
TGGTGCCGCCACTGCGATGACGTCATTGACGACCAGACCCACGGCTTCGCCAGCGAGGCCGCGGCGGAGG
AGGAGGCCACCCAGCGCCTGGCCCGGCTGCGCACGCTGACCCTGGCGGCGTTTGAAGGGGCCGAGATGCA
GGATCCGGCCTTCGCTGCCTTTCAGGAGGTGGCGCTGACCCACGGTATTACGCCCCGCATGGCGCTCGAT
CACCTCGACGGCTTTGCGATGGACGTGGCTCAGACCCGCTATGTCACCTTTGAGGATACGCTGCGCTACT
GCTATCACGTGGCGGGCGTGGTGGGTCTGATGATGGCCAGGGTGATGGGCGTGCGGGATGAGCGGGTGCT
GGATCGCGCCTGCGATCTGGGGCTGGCCTTCCAGCTGACGAATATCGCCCGGGATATTATTGACGATGCG
GCTATTGACCGCTGCTATCTGCCCGCCGAGTGGCTGCAGGATGCCGGGCTGACCCCGGAGAACTATGCCG
CGCGGGAGAATCGGGCCGCGCTGGCGCGGGTGGCGGAGCGGCTTATTGATGCCGCAGAGCCGTACTACAT
CTCCTCCCAGGCCGGGCTACACGATCTGCCGCCGCGCTGCGCCTGGGCGATCGCCACCGCCCGCAGCGTC
TACCGGGAGATCGGTATTAAGGTAAAAGCGGCGGGAGGCAGCGCCTGGGATCGCCGCCAGCACACCAGCA
AAGGTGAAAAAATTGCCATGCTGATGGCGGCACCGGGGCAGGTTATTCGGGCGAAGACGACGAGGGTGAC
GCCGCGTCCGGCCGGTCTTTGGCAGCGTCCCGTTTAGGCGGGCGGCCATGACGTTCACGCAGGATCGCCT
GTAGGTCGGCAGGCTTGCGGGCGTAAATAAAACCGAAGGAGACGCAGCCCTCCCGGCCGCGCACCGCGTG
GTGCAGGCGGTGGGCGACGTAGAGCCGCTTCAGGTAGCCCCGGCGCGGGATCCCGCCTCGCCGTGCTGTC
CGGTCTCAACCTGATCCGCCAGAATCGAGCCAACGGGATCGGCCAGCACGAATTCGGTATGCGGAGAGTG
TTTGGCAAACCATGCCTGCAAGCCACCCAGCGTGCCGCCGGAGCCAACGCCTACTACCACGGCATCAACC
CTGCCTGCCAGCTGGTCGAACAGCTCCGGTGCGGTGGTGGTGGCGTGCGCCAGCGGGTTGGCCGGGTTAG
AGAACTGATCAATATAGTAAGCACCCGGCGTCTCCTCTGCCAGGCGGCGGGCGTAGTCCTGATAGTACTC
CGGGTGGCCCTTTGTCACGTCGGAGCGGGTCAGGCGCACATCAACACCCAGCGCACGCAGGTGGTAGATC
CTCTACGCCGGACGCATCGTGGCCGGCATCACCGGCGCCACAGGTGCGGTTGCTGGCGCCTATATCGCCG
ACATCACCGATGGGGAAGATCGGGCTCGCCACTTCGGGCTCATGAGCGCTTGTTTCGGCGTGGGTATGGT
GGCAGGCCCCGTGGCCGGGGGACTGTTGGGCGCCATCTCCTTGTCGAATTTGCTTTCGAATTTCTGCCAT
TCATCCGCTTATTATCACTTATTCAGGCGTAGCACCAGGCGTTTAAGGGCACCAATAACTGCCTTAAAAA
AATTACGCCCCGCCCTGCCACTCATCGCAGTACTGTTGTAATTCATTAAGCATTCTGCCGACATGGAAGC
CATCACAGACGGCATGATGAACCTGAATCGCCAGCGGCATCAGCACCTTGTCGCCTTGCGTATAATATTT
GCCCATGGTGAAAACGGGGGCGAAGAAGTTGTCCATATTGGCCACGTTTAAATCAAAACTGGTGAAACTC
ACCCAGGGATTGGCTGAGACGAAAAACATATTCTCAATAAACCCTTTAGGGAAATAGGCCAGGTTTTCAC
CGTAACACGCCACATCTTGCGAATATATGTGTAGAAACTGCCGGAAATCGTCGTGGTATTCACTCCAGAG
CGATGAAAACGTTTCAGTTTGCTCATGGAAAACGGTGTAACAAGGGTGAACACTATCCCATATCACCAGC
TCACCGTCTTTCATTGCCATACG
Features (pLannotate 1.2.2; 16 found; start..end, strand, type, name):
    220..322     -  promoter       cat promoter: promoter of the E. coli cat gene encoding chloramphenicol acetyltransferase
    443..586     +  mobile_element IS1 (fragment): prokaryotic transposable element IS1
    705..760     -  rep_origin     RSF ori (fragment): Plasmids containing the RSF 1030 origin of replication can be propagated in E. coli cells that contain additional plasmids with compatible origins.
    848..1393    -  rep_origin     p15A ori: Plasmids containing the medium-copy-number p15A origin of replication can be propagated in E. coli cells that contain a second plasmid with the ColE1 origin.
   1505..1533    +  promoter       tet promoter: E. coli promoter for tetracycline efflux protein gene
   1581..1874    +  CDS            TcR (fragment): tetracycline efflux protein; tet; confers resistance to tetracycline
   1993..2913    +  CDS            crtE: CRTE_PSEVU - Experimental evidence at protein level: Swiss-Prot protein existence level 1. Catalyzes the condensation of farnesyl diphosphate (FPP) and isopentenyl diphosphate (IPP) to yield geranylgeranyl diphosphate (GGPP) needed for biosynthesis of carotenoids and diterpenes. From Pseudescherichia vulneris (Escherichia vulneris).
   2979..4019    +  CDS            fni: IDI2_PSEVU - Protein inferred from homology: Swiss-Prot protein existence level 3. Involved in the biosynthesis of isoprenoids. Catalyzes the 1,3-allylic rearrangement of the homoallylic substrate isopentenyl (IPP) to its allylic isomer, dimethylallyl diphosphate (DMAPP). From Pseudescherichia vulneris (Escherichia vulneris).
   4019..4114    +  CDS            crtX (fragment): CRTX_PSEVU - Also known as ugt101. Experimental evidence at protein level: Swiss-Prot protein existence level 1. Catalyzes the glycosylation reaction which converts zeaxanthin to zeaxanthin bis(beta-D-glucoside). The reaction proceeds in two steps with the monoglucoside as an intermediate. From Pseudescherichia vulneris (Escherichia vulneris).
   4109..4882    +  CDS            fni (fragment): IDI2_PSEVU - Protein inferred from homology: Swiss-Prot protein existence level 3. Involved in the biosynthesis of isoprenoids. Catalyzes the 1,3-allylic rearrangement of the homoallylic substrate isopentenyl (IPP) to its allylic isomer, dimethylallyl diphosphate (DMAPP). From Pseudescherichia vulneris (Escherichia vulneris).
   4838..5263    +  CDS            crtY (fragment): CRTY_PSEVU - Experimental evidence at protein level: Swiss-Prot protein existence level 1. Catalyzes the cyclization reaction which converts lycopene to beta-carotene. From Pseudescherichia vulneris (Escherichia vulneris).
   5263..6735    +  CDS            crtI: CRTI_PANAN - Experimental evidence at protein level: Swiss-Prot protein existence level 1. Converts 15-cis-phytoene into all-trans-lycopene via the intermediary of all-trans-phytofluene, all-trans-zeta-carotene and all- trans-neurosporene, by the introduction of four double bonds. From Pantoea ananas (Erwinia uredovora).
   6738..7661    +  CDS            crtB: CRTB_PANAN - Experimental evidence at protein level: Swiss-Prot protein existence level 1. Involved in the biosynthesis of carotenoids. Catalyzes the condensation of two molecules of geranylgeranyl diphosphate (GGPP) to give prephytoene diphosphate (PPPP) and the subsequent rearrangement of the cyclopropylcarbinyl intermediate to yield the 15-cis-phytoene isomer. From Pantoea ananas (Erwinia uredovora).
   7645..7821    -  CDS            crtZ (fragment): CRTZ_PANAN - Protein inferred from homology: Swiss-Prot protein existence level 3. Catalyzes the hydroxylation reaction from beta-carotene to zeaxanthin. From Pantoea ananas (Erwinia uredovora).
   8187..8373    +  CDS            TcR (fragment): tetracycline efflux protein; tet; confers resistance to tetracycline
   8473..219     -  CDS            CmR (across the origin): chloramphenicol acetyltransferase; cat; confers resistance to chloramphenicol
