>Addgene plasmid #53279 | pAC-LYCipi | addgene full sequence | sequence record 498275 | Addgene Long Read Sequencing Result
TTGAGATCGTTTTGGTCTGCGCGTAATCTCTTGCTCTGAAAACGAAAAAACCGCCTTGCAGGGCGGTTTT
TCGAAGGTTCTCTGAGCTACCAACTCTTTGAACCGAGGTAACTGGCTTGGAGGAGCGCAGTCACCAAAAC
TTGTCCTTTCAGTTTAGCCTTAACCGGCGCATGACTTCAAGACTAACTCCTCTAAATCAATTACCAGTGG
CTGCTGCCAGTGGTGCTTTTGCATGTCTTTCCGGGTTGGACTCAAGACGATAGTTACCGGATAAGGCGCA
GCGGTCGGACTGAACGGGGGGTTCGTGCATACAGTCCAGCTTGGAGCGAACTGCCTACCCGGAACTGAGT
GTCAGGCGTGGAATGAGACAAACGCGGCCATAACAGCGGAATGACACCGGTAAACCGAAAGGCAGGAACA
GGAGAGCGCACGAGGGAGCCGCAGGGGGAAACGCCTGGTATCTTTATAGTCCTGTCGGGTTTCGCCACCA
CTGATTTGAGCGTCAGATTTCGTGATGCTTGTCAGGGGGGCGGAGCCTATGGAAAAACGGCTTTGCCGCG
GCCCTCTCACTTCCCTGTTAAGTATCTTCCTGGCATCTTCCAGGAAATCTCCGCCCCGTTCGTAAGCCAT
TTCCGCTCGCCGCAGTCGAACGACCGAGCGTAGCGAGTCAGTGAGCGAGGAAGCGGAATATATCCTGTAT
CACATATTCTGCTGACGCACCGGTGCAGCCTTTTTTCTCCTGCCACATGAAGCACTTCACTGACACCCTC
ATCAGTGCCAACATAGTAAGCCAGTATACACTCCGCTAGCGCTGATGTCCGGCGGTGCTTTTGCCGTTAC
GCACCACCCCGTCAGTAGCTGAACAGGAGGGACAGCTGATAGAAACAGAAGCCACTGGAGCACCTCAAAA
ACACCATCATACACTAAATCAGTAAGTTGGCAGCATCACCCGACGCACTTTGCGCCGAATAAATACCTGT
GACGGAAGATCACTTCGCAGAATAAATAAATCCTGGTGTCCCTGTTGATACCGGGAAGCCCTGGGCCAAC
TTTTGGCGAAAATGAGACGTTGATCGGCACGTAAGAGGTTCCAACTTTCACCATAATGAAATAAGATCAC
TACCGGGCGTATTTTTTGAGTTATCGAGATTTTCAGGAGCTAAGGAAGCTAAAATGGAGAAAAAAATCAC
TGGATATACCACCGTTGATATATCCCAATGGCATCGTAAAGAACATTTTGAGGCATTTCAGTCAGTTGCT
CAATGTACCTATAACCAGACCGTTCAGCTGGATATTACGGCCTTTTTAAAGACCGTAAAGAAAAATAAGC
ACAAGTTTTATCCGGCCTTTATTCACATTCTTGCCCGCCTGATGAATGCTCATCCGGAATTCCGTATGGC
AATGAAAGACGGTGAGCTGGTGATATGGGATAGTGTTCACCCTTGTTACACCGTTTTCCATGAGCAAACT
GAAACGTTTTCATCGCTCTGGAGTGAATACCACGACGATTTCCGGCAGTTTCTACACATATATTCGCAAG
ATGTGGCGTGTTACGGTGAAAACCTGGCCTATTTCCCTAAAGGGTTTATTGAGAATATGTTTTTCGTCTC
AGCCAATCCCTGGGTGAGTTTCACCAGTTTTGATTTAAACGTGGCCAATATGGACAACTTCTTCGCCCCC
GTTTTCACCATGGGCAAATATTATACGCAAGGCGACAAGGTGCTGATGCCGCTGGCGATTCAGGTTCATC
ATGCCGTTTGTGATGGCTTCCATGTCGGCAGAATGCTTAATGAATTACAACAGTACTGCGATGAGTGGCA
GGGCGGGGCGTAATTTTTTTAAGGCAGTTATTGGTGCCCTTAAACGCCTGGTTGCTACGCCTGAATAAGT
GATAATAAGCGGATGAATGGCAGAAATTCGAAAGCAAATTCGACCCCAAGGAGATGGCGCCCAACAGTCC
CCCGGCCACGGGGCCTGCCACCATACCCACGCCGAAACAAGCGCTCATGAGCCCGAAGTGGCGAGCCCGA
TCTTCCCCATCGGTGATGTCGGCGATATAGGCGCCAGCAACCGCACCTGTGGCGCCGGTGATGCCGGCCA
CGATGCGTCCGGCGTAGAGGATCTACCACCTGCGTGCGCTGGGTGTTGATGTGCGCCTGACCCGCTCCGA
CGTGACAAAGGGCCACCCGGAGTACTATCAGGACTACGCCCGCCGCCTGGCAGAGGAGACGCCGGGTGCT
TACTATATTGATCAGTTCTCTAACCCGGCCAACCCGCTGGCGCACGCCACCACCACCGCACCGGAGCTGT
TCGACCAGCTGGCAGGCAGGGTTGATGCCGTGGTAGTAGGCGTTGGCTCCGGCGGCACGCTGGGTGGCTT
GCAGGCATGGTTTGCCAAACACTCTCCGCATACCGAATTCGTGCTGGCCGATCCCGTTGGCTCGATTCTG
GCGGATCAGGTTGAGACCGGACAGCACGGCGAGGCGGGATCCCGCGCCGGGGCTACCTGAAGCGGCTCTA
CGTCGCCCACCGCCTGCACCACGCGGTGCGCGGCCGGGAGGGCTGCGTCTCCTTCGGTTTTATTTACGCC
CGCAAGCCTGCCGACCTACAGGCGATCCTGCGTGAACGTCATGGCCGCCCGCCTAAACGGGACGCTGCCA
AAGACCGGCCGGACGCGGCGTCACCCTCGTCGTCTTCGCCCGAATAACCTGCCCCGGTGCCGCCATCAGC
ATGGCAATTTTTTCACCTTTGCTGGTGTGCTGGCGGCGATCCCAGGCGCTGCCTCCCGCCGCTTTTACCT
TAATACCGATCTCCCGGTAGACGCTGCGGGCGGTGGCGATCGCCCAGGCGCAGCGCGGCGGCAGATCGTG
TAGCCCGGCCTGGGAGGAGATGTAGTACGGCTCTGCGGCATCAATAAGCCGCTCCGCCACCCGCGCCAGC
GCGGCCCGATTCTCCCGCGCGGCATAGTTCTCCGGGGTCAGCCCGGCATCCTGCAGCCACTCGGCGGGCA
GATAGCAGCGGTCAATAGCCGCATCGTCAATAATATCCCGGGCGATATTCGTCAGCTGGAAGGCCAGCCC
CAGATCGCAGGCGCGATCCAGCACCCGCTCATCCCGCACGCCCATCACCCTGGCCATCATCAGACCCACC
ACGCCCGCCACGTGATAGCAGTAGCGCAGCGTATCCTCAAAGGTGACATAGCGGGTCTGAGCCACGTCCA
TCGCAAAGCCGTCGAGGTGATCGAGCGCCATGCGGGGCGTAATACCGTGGGTCAGCGCCACCTCCTGAAA
GGCAGCGAAGGCCGGATCCTGCATCTCGGCCCCTTCAAACGCCGCCAGGGTCAGCGTGCGCAGCCGGGCC
AGGCGCTGGGTGGCCTCCTCCTCCGCCGCGGCCTCGCTGGCGAAGCCGTGGGTCTGGTCGTCAATGACGT
CATCGCAGTGGCGGCACCAGGTGTAGAGCATCAGCACGCTACGGCGGGTGGCCGGGTCGAACAGCTTCGC
AGCGGTGGCAAAACTTTTCGAGCCGTTGGCCATGGTCTGCGTGGCGTGGTCAAGCAGCGGCGGTTGGCTC
ATTGCAGATCCTCAATCATCAGGCTGGCGGTGGCTTTCGCCGAGGCCACTACGCCAGGAATGCCCGCCCC
AGGGTGAGTACCTGCGCCCACCAGGTAGAGGTTGGCAATGTCGCTGTCGCGGTTGTGCGGGCGGAACCAG
GCGCTTTGGGTCAGCAGCGGCTCGATGGAGAAGGCCGATCCCAGATGCGCATCCAGCGTGTCGTGGAAGT
CTGCCGGGGTAAAGATCCGCTGGGTCACCAGCTGGCTACGCAGGCCGGGCATATAGCGCTCTTCAAGGTA
GTCAAAGATGCGGTCGCGCAGCTTCGGCCCCTCCTGCGCCCAGTCCAGCGGCGCGTTGCCAAGATGCGGC
ACCGGGGCCAGCACGTAGAAGCTGGCGCAGCCGGGAGGCGCGAGCGAGGGATCGGTCACGCAGGGCGAGT
GCAGGTAGAGCGAGAAGTCATCCGCCAGCGCGCTGCCGGTAAAGATCTCGTCGATCAGCTCCCGGTAGCG
GGGACCAAAACAGATGGTATGGTGCGCCAGCTGGGAATGAGGCTGGTTCAGGCCGAAGTAGAGCACAAAC
AGCGAGTTGCTCATGCTCTTGCGCTCCAGCGCTGCCGCCCGCTTCTGCCCCACCGGATGGTGGCCGAGCA
GCTTTTTATAGGTGTTCACCACGTCAGCGTTCGAGGCTACGGCGTCGGTGTCAAAGATCCGACCATCCGC
CAGCCGGACCTGGCTTACGCGGTTATCGGCCACCACCAGCTCTTCGACCCGGGCGTTGAGTTCGATCTCC
CCGCCCAGATCGGTAAACAGCTTCACCATGCCGTTCACCAGCGCCCCGGTGCCGCCCTCAGGGAACCAGA
CCCCCCACTCCCGCTCAAGGGCGTGGATCAGGGTGTAGATGGACGAGGTGGTGAAGGGGTTGCCGCCTAC
CAGCAGGGAGTGGAACGAGAAGGCCTGCCGCAGATGCTCATCCTCAATAAAGCGCGAAACCGACTGGTAG
ACGCTCTGCCACGCCTGGAGCTTAAGCAGCTGCGGCCCGGCGCGCAGCATGTCGCGAAAAGAGAGGAACG
GCACGCTGCCGAGGCGCAAATATCCCTCCTGGAATACCGCCTGGGAGTAAGCCAGAAAGCGCCGGTAGCC
CTCGACGTCGCGGGGGTTGAACTGGGTAATCTGCGCCTCAAGCTCGGCGCTGTCGTTAGCATAGTCGAGG
GTCTTCCCGGACTCCCAGCAGAGTCGGTAGAAGGGTTTTACCGGCAGCAGCCTGACGTAATCCTCCATGC
GCCTGCCGGCCAGGGTGAACAGCGCCTCAAGCGCGGTAGGATCGGTGATCACCGTCGGCCCGGCGTCAAA
GGTAAAGCCCTGGTCATGCCAGACGTAGGCCCGACCGCCGGGCTTGTCCCGCTGCTCCAGCAGTACGGTT
GGGATCCCTGCCGCCTGCAGGCGAATCGCCAGCGCCAGGCCACCAAAGCCTGCGCCAATCACAACGGTTT
TTTTCATCCTTTATCTCGTCTGTCAGGAAAATGGTTCAGCGCCGCCCGCCAGGCTTCGCCCAGCGGAACC
GGTGGCTTGCCCGTCAAAATGCGGGCCTTATCAAAGAGAGAGAGCCGACCGGCGTAAAAGCGCTCTACGG
TGGGCTCCGGCAGCCCATAAAAGCGCTGCATCACCCGCCAGCGGTTCTCCTCGCGCCCGGCCAGGAAAAG
CATCCGGTTCAGCAGGCGGAAGAATCCCTGCCTGCGCCAGTGGCGTTCGGCAAACTGCCGGGTGAGCTGA
TAGAGCGGAACGCTGCCCAGCCGCGGGCTGTCGGCAATCGCGTCGGCAAGGGCCACCGCCAGCGGCAGCG
AATAGCCAGTGGTAGGGTGAAATAGCCCAGCCCGCATTCCCGAGGCAATAAGGGGCATCTGCGGCCAGGC
CTCGGCAATGTCAACCAGCGCCTCAGCGGTGGGGATCCCCCAGTCGGCAAAGACGTTGGCCACGCTGCGC
TGCTGCTCGGTGGCCGCCCGCTCGCCTTCAACGGCGGCCCAGCTGGTGCCGCCCGCGCCCGCGACGTCAA
TCACGGTAACGCCGGCATCGATCAGCTGCCCGGCCACGGTTCGGGAGATACCGGCTCCCACCTCTTTCAC
CACCAGCGGAACGGGCAGCTCGCGGACCAGAGTTTCAATAGCCGCCAGCCGTCCGCGCCAGTCGCGATCG
CCGCCGGGCTGTAGCGCCTCCTGCAGCGGGTTTAGGTGCACAATCAGCGCATCCGCCTCGATCATCTCCA
CGGCCCGTCGGGCGTAATCAATACCTTTTCTGCCGGTCAGCTGCGCCGCGCCGAGGTTCGCCAGCAGCGG
CACGTCCGGAGCCAGCTGCCGCAGGGTTTTATCCAGCCCTAAGCCCGCGTCGCTCTCAATGGCGACGCGC
TGGGAGCCCACCCCCATCGCAATTTTTAGCACCTGCGCCGCCTCGGCGAGGTGGCGGTTGATATGGCGCG
AGCGCTCAACGCCGCCGGTCATGGAGCTGATCAGCAGCGGAGCCTGTAGCTGCCGATTCAGGAAGGTGGT
TTCCAGCGTGATGTCGCTAAAATTCAGCTCTGGCAGGGCGCAGTGGGTAAAGCGCCAGCGCTCAAAACCT
GCGCTAGCCTGAGTTACGGCGCGACGGGGGTCGAGAACGATGTCGGCAAAGACGTTGGCCACGCTGCGCT
GCTGCTCGGTGGCCGCCCGCTCGCCTTCAACGGCGGCCCAGCTGGTGCCGCCCGCGCCCGCGACGTCAAT
CACGGTAACGCCGGCATCGATCAGCTGCCCGGCCACGGTTCGGGAGATACCGGCTCCCACCTCTTTCACC
ACCAGCGGAACGGGCAGCTCGCGGACCAGAGTTTCAATAGCCGCCAGCCGTCCGCGCCAGTCGCGATCGC
CGCCGGGCTGTAGCGCCTCCTGCAGCGGGTTTAGGTGCACAATCAGCGCATCCGCCTCGATCATCTCCAC
GGCCCGTCGGGCGTAATCAATACCTTTTCTGCCGGTCAGCTGCGCCGCGCCGAGGTTCGCCAGCAGCGGC
ACGTCCGGAGCCAGCTGCCGCAGGGTTTTATCCAGCCCTAAGCCCGCGTCGCTCTCAATGGCGACGCGCT
GGGAGCCCACCCCCATCGCAATTTTTAGCACCTGCGCCGCCTCGGCGAGGTGGCGGTTGATATGGCGCGA
GCGCTCAACGCCGCCGGTCATGGAGCTGATCAGCAGCGGAGCCTGTAGCTGCCGATTCAGGAAGGTGGTT
TCCAGCGTGATGTCGCTAAAATTCAGCTCTGGCAGGGCGCAGTGGGTAAAGCGCCAGCGCTCAAAACCTG
CGCTAGCCTGAGTTACGGCGCGACGGGGGTCGAGAACGATATCCAGATGATCGTTCTTACGCTGAACAAG
GCGCTCGTCCTTCATTCATCACTACTCCTGTAATGTGGTTCCATCGTTATGTACTGCTTGAACCCAAAAG
GGCGGTATCAGGCGATTTTCATGACCGGTGACCAGTCGGCAAGGTGATGGCCAAACCACAGATGCATAAA
CTGTCGGATGGCGCCGCCCTGCGGACAGGCAAAAGTGAGGTGTTTGTCGGCGGAATCAATATGCTCGCGC
AGCTTTTGCCGGGCCGCGTCTGCGCCCAGCCGGTTGACCAGCGTCGATTTTCCCGCGTCCTTATTGCGAT
CTTTACCGGTTTCCGGGTGATCGTCACGCAGATCGTCCAGCAGTTGAAACGCCTGGCCGAAGTCGAGGGC
GAAGGCGTGCAGCGTCTCTCGCGTGCTCGGCGACGAGGCGGAAGCAATGGCGACGATCTGCAGCATCGCG
CTGAACAGAATGCCGGTCTTGAGGTGGTTGGTGCTGAGGATAGCGTCAGGGGTACGGTCGAGGGCGGCAT
CGTTAAGATCGCGAAACTGCCCCAGTACCAGGCCCTGCACGCCCACGGCGGTAGAGAGCTCGTTGACCGC
CTGGGCACGCCTCTCCCCCGGCAGATCGCCGGTGGCGGCGATCAGACCAAAGGCTTTAGAGAGCAGCCCA
ACGGAGGCAAGGATCGCCACGCTCTCACCAAATTTTTTGTGGGTAGTGGGCTGACCGCGGCGCAGCTCGG
CGTTGTCCATGCAGGGCATGTCGTCGAGCATCAGCGACGCGGTATGGGTCAGTTCAACGGCGCAGGCGAG
ATCGAGCAGCGTAGGCATACTGCCCTGGTAGCGGAGGTCGCGGGCGGCCAGCAGCATCAGCAGCGGACGG
ATCCGTTTACCGGGTGCCATGACGCCTTCACGCATCGCAAGGCTGACGATATCCTGGCTGTCGGTTTCAG
GTAACAGGCCAGCCAGGTGATCGTCAATGGATTGTCTCATTACTTCTATTTCGCGATGAGGCGAAACGCC
CGCTTTACTGCCACTCACCATTGCAAGGTTACCCGCTGAATTGTCTTTTAGTATCAGTTAACCGTAGACC
GCGCGGATAGCTCTCGCCAGGTTCTGAAGCAGTTTTACATTGTGCGAAGCATGAGACGCTGTGCCTTTAG
ATCCACAGGACGGGTGTGGTCGCCATGATCGCGTAGTCGATAGTGGCTCCAAGTAGCGAAGCGAGCAGGA
CTGGGCGGCGGCCAAAGCGGTCGGACAGTGCTCCGAGAACGGGTGCGCATAGAAATTGCATCAACGCATA
TAGCGCTAGCAGCACGCCATAGTGACTGGCGATGCTGTCGGAATGGACGATATCCCGCAAGAGGCCCGGC
AGTACCGGCATAACCAAGCCTATGCCTACAGCATCCAGGGTGACGGTGCCGAGGATGACGATGAGCGCAT
TGTTAGATTTCATACACGGTGCCTGACTGCGTTAGCAATTTAACTGTGATAAACTACCGCATTAAAGCTT
ATCGATGATAAGCTGTCAAACATGAGAATTACAACTTATATCGTATGGGGCTGACTTCAGGTGCTACATT
TGAAGAGATAAATTGCACTGAAATCTAGAAATATTTTATCTGATTAATAAGATGATCTTC
Features (pLannotate 1.2.2; 15 found; start..end, strand, type, name):
      1..545     +  rep_origin     p15A ori: Plasmids containing the medium-copy-number p15A origin of replication can be propagated in E. coli cells that contain a second plasmid with the ColE1 origin.
    633..688     +  rep_origin     RSF ori (fragment): Plasmids containing the RSF 1030 origin of replication can be propagated in E. coli cells that contain additional plasmids with compatible origins.
    807..950     -  mobile_element IS1 (fragment): prokaryotic transposable element IS1
   1071..1173    +  promoter       cat promoter: promoter of the E. coli cat gene encoding chloramphenicol acetyltransferase
   1174..1833    +  CDS            CmR: chloramphenicol acetyltransferase; cat; confers resistance to chloramphenicol
   1937..2123    -  CDS            TcR (fragment): tetracycline efflux protein; tet; confers resistance to tetracycline
   2489..2665    +  CDS            crtZ (fragment): CRTZ_PANAN - Protein inferred from homology: Swiss-Prot protein existence level 3. Catalyzes the hydroxylation reaction from beta-carotene to zeaxanthin. From Pantoea ananas (Erwinia uredovora).
   2649..3572    -  CDS            crtB: CRTB_PANAN - Experimental evidence at protein level: Swiss-Prot protein existence level 1. Involved in the biosynthesis of carotenoids. Catalyzes the condensation of two molecules of geranylgeranyl diphosphate (GGPP) to give prephytoene diphosphate (PPPP) and the subsequent rearrangement of the cyclopropylcarbinyl intermediate to yield the 15-cis-phytoene isomer. From Pantoea ananas (Erwinia uredovora).
   3575..5047    -  CDS            crtI: CRTI_PANAN - Experimental evidence at protein level: Swiss-Prot protein existence level 1. Converts 15-cis-phytoene into all-trans-lycopene via the intermediary of all-trans-phytofluene, all-trans-zeta-carotene and all- trans-neurosporene, by the introduction of four double bonds. From Pantoea ananas (Erwinia uredovora).
   5047..5472    -  CDS            crtY (fragment): CRTY_PSEVU - Experimental evidence at protein level: Swiss-Prot protein existence level 1. Catalyzes the cyclization reaction which converts lycopene to beta-carotene. From Pseudescherichia vulneris (Escherichia vulneris).
   5428..6204    -  CDS            fni (fragment): IDI2_PSEVU - Protein inferred from homology: Swiss-Prot protein existence level 3. Involved in the biosynthesis of isoprenoids. Catalyzes the 1,3-allylic rearrangement of the homoallylic substrate isopentenyl (IPP) to its allylic isomer, dimethylallyl diphosphate (DMAPP). From Pseudescherichia vulneris (Escherichia vulneris).
   6202..6945    -  CDS            fni (fragment): IDI2_PSEVU - Protein inferred from homology: Swiss-Prot protein existence level 3. Involved in the biosynthesis of isoprenoids. Catalyzes the 1,3-allylic rearrangement of the homoallylic substrate isopentenyl (IPP) to its allylic isomer, dimethylallyl diphosphate (DMAPP). From Pseudescherichia vulneris (Escherichia vulneris).
   7011..7931    -  CDS            crtE: CRTE_PSEVU - Experimental evidence at protein level: Swiss-Prot protein existence level 1. Catalyzes the condensation of farnesyl diphosphate (FPP) and isopentenyl diphosphate (IPP) to yield geranylgeranyl diphosphate (GGPP) needed for biosynthesis of carotenoids and diterpenes. From Pseudescherichia vulneris (Escherichia vulneris).
   8050..8343    -  CDS            TcR (fragment): tetracycline efflux protein; tet; confers resistance to tetracycline
   8391..8419    -  promoter       tet promoter: E. coli promoter for tetracycline efflux protein gene
