[The description below was written by a language model from this plasmid's Addgene catalogue record, the feature table of its GenBank file and pLannotate feature annotations shown in this document.]
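Description:
pAC-LYCipi is a low-copy bacterial plasmid that makes Escherichia coli accumulate the red carotenoid lycopene. It derives from pAC-LYC, a backbone of the pACYC type. It replicates from the p15A origin, which is compatible with ColE1-type plasmids, and is selected with chloramphenicol through a cat promoter-driven chloramphenicol acetyltransferase gene. The feature tables also show backbone remnants: an IS1 fragment, a short RSF origin-like fragment, and a tet promoter with two tetracycline-resistance gene fragments. These fragments flank the insert, which suggests the carotenoid cluster interrupts the former TcR gene.

The payload is part of the Erwinia herbicola (Pantoea agglomerans) Eho10 carotenoid gene cluster, expressed from its endogenous promoters. crtE makes geranylgeranyl diphosphate, crtB condenses two of these molecules into phytoene, and crtI desaturates phytoene to lycopene. The added idi gene (ORF6, annotated as the type 2 isomerase fni) interconverts IPP and DMAPP, the isoprenoid precursors of the pathway. Only fragments of crtY, crtX and crtZ are annotated, consistent with synthesis stopping at lycopene rather than proceeding to beta-carotene, zeaxanthin or its glucosides. According to the record, extraneous sequence was trimmed from pAC-LYC and a fragment from pAC-EHER carrying idi was then ligated in.

The two full-length sequence records differ. The depositor sequence (8,913 nt) shows an intact fni plus a second partial copy. The repository's long-read result (8,530 nt) shows only two adjoining fni fragments and no crtX remnant, so the idi region may differ from the original map. The accompanying 647 bp GenBank record is unannotated and covers only part of the plasmid. The record states only lycopene production as the purpose. The associated publication concerns carotenoid biosynthesis in a red alga, and the p15A origin would allow a second compatible plasmid to be co-maintained.
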