Addgene plasmid #53279: pAC-LYCipi
Purpose: Contains crtE, crtB, crtI, and idi genes of Erwinia herbicola (Pantoea agglomerans) Eho10, and thereby produces lycopene in Escherichia coli
Depositing lab: Francis X Cunningham Jr. Depositing organization: University of Maryland, College Park. Publication: Carotenoid biosynthesis in the primitive red alga Cyanidioschyzon merolae. Cunningham FX Jr, Lee H, Gantt E. Eukaryot Cell. 2007 Mar;6(3):533-45. Epub 2006 Nov 3. 10.1128/EC.00265-06 PubMed 17085635.
Backbone
  Vector backbone: pAC-LYC
  Backbone manufacturer: Francis X. Cunningham, Jr.
  Backbone size w/o insert (bp): 9476
  Total vector size (bp): 8916
  Modifications to backbone: Extraneous sequence was removed from pAC-LYC by digestion with SphI and DrdI, blunting with mung bean nuclease, and recircularization with ligation. This 7.8-kb plasmid was then digested with HindIII and EcoRV to yield a 6.4-kB fragment that was ligated with a HindIII + mung bean-blunted DraIII fragment of 2.55 kB obtained from pAC-EHER.
  Vector type: low copy number bacterial cloning vector
Growth in bacteria
  Bacterial resistance: Chloramphenicol, 25 μg/mL
  Growth temperature: 30°C
  Growth strain: Top10
  Growth instructions: Grow liquid cultures on a platform shaker at 28 degrees Celsius for 2-3 days in darkness for best lycopene production, or grow on agar plates at room temperature for 3-7 days.
  Copy number: Low Copy
Gene/Insert
  Gene/Insert name: idi (alt name: ORF6)
  Species: Erwinia herbicola Eho10
  Insert size (bp): 2750
  GenBank ID: M87280.1
  Promoter: endogenous promoters
  Cloning method: Restriction Enzyme; 5′ cloning site HindIII (not destroyed); 3′ cloning site EcoRV (destroyed during cloning)
  Sequencing primers: 5′ none; 3′ none
Terms and licenses: Academic/Nonprofit Terms; Industry Terms: Not Available to Industry
Depositor comments: For better yield of low copy number pAC-based plasmids, grow liquid cultures on a platform shaker at ca. 30 degrees Celsius. When cultures reach early stationary phase, dilute 2-fold with growth medium, add spectinomycin (150 mg/liter), and "amplify" for several hours before harvest. For plasmid selection and maintenance in E. coli, use chloramphenicol at 30 mg/liter.
How to cite: pAC-LYCipi was a gift from Francis X Cunningham Jr (Addgene plasmid # 53279)
