LOCUS       Exported 647 bp ds-DNA linear SYN 22-MAY-2021
DEFINITION  Contains crtE, crtB, crtI, and idi genes of Erwinia herbicola
            (Pantoea agglomerans) Eho10, and thereby produces lycopene in
            Escherichia coli.
ACCESSION   .
VERSION     .
KEYWORDS    pAC-LYCipi
SOURCE      synthetic DNA construct
  ORGANISM  synthetic DNA construct
REFERENCE   1 (bases 1 to 647)
  AUTHORS   Cunningham FX Jr, Lee H, Gantt E
  TITLE     Carotenoid biosynthesis in the primitive red alga Cyanidioschyzon
            merolae.
  JOURNAL   Eukaryot Cell. 2007 Mar;6(3):533-45. Epub 2006 Nov 3.
  PUBMED    17085635
REFERENCE   2 (bases 1 to 647)
  AUTHORS   .
  TITLE     Direct Submission
  JOURNAL   Exported May 22, 2021 from SnapGene Server 1.1.58
            http://www.snapgene.com
FEATURES             Location/Qualifiers
     source          1..647
                     /organism="synthetic DNA construct"
                     /mol_type="other DNA"
ORIGIN
        1 gggcgggcat tcctggcgta gtggcctcgg cgaaagccac cgccagcctg atgattgagg
       61 atctgcaatg agccaaccgc cgctgcttga ccacgccacg cagaccatgg ccaacggctc
      121 gaaaagtttt gccaccgctg cgaagctgtt cgacccggcc acccgccgta gcgtgctgat
      181 gctctacacc tggtgccgcc actgcgatga cgtcattgac gaccagaccc acggcttcgc
      241 cagcgaggcc gcggcggagg aggaggccac ccagcgcctg gcccggctgc gcacgctgac
      301 cctggcggcg tttgaagggg ccgagatgca ggatccggcc ttcgctgcct ttcaggaggt
      361 ggcgctgacc cacggtatta cgccccgcat ggcgctcgat cacctcgacg gctttgcgat
      421 ggacgtggct cagacccgct atgtcacctt tgaggatacg ctgcgctact gctatcacgt
      481 ggcgggcgtg gtgggtctga tgatggccag ggtgatgggc gtgcgggatg agcgggtgct
      541 ggatcgcgcc tgcgatctgg ggctggcctt ccagctgacg aatatcgccc gggatattat
      601 tgacgatgcg gctattgacc gctgctatct gcccgccgag tggctgc
//
