>Addgene plasmid #53279 | pAC-LYCipi | addgene partial sequence | sequence record 91348 | pBRrevBam 5'-GGTGATGTCGGCGATATAGG-3'
GATGTGCGCCTGACCCGCTCCGACGTGACAAAGGGCCACCCGGAGTACTATCAGGACTACGCCCGCCGCC
TGGCAGAGGAGACGCCGGGTGCTTACTATATTGATCAGTTCTCTAACCCGGCCAACCCGCTGGCGCACGC
CACCACCACCGCACCGGAGCTGTTCGACCAGCTGGCAGGCAGGGTTGATGCCGTGGTAGTAGGCGTTGGC
TCCGGCGGCACGCTGGGTGGCTTGCAGGCATGGTTTGCCAAACACTCTCCGCATACCGAATTCGTGCTGG
CCGATCCCGTTGGCTCGATTCTGGCGGATCAGGTTGAGACCGGACAGCACGGCGAGGCGGGATCCCGCGC
CGGGGCTACCTGAAGCGGCTCTACGTCGCCCACCGCCTGCACCACGCGGTGCGCGGCCGGGAGGGCTGCG
TCTCCTTCGGTTTTATTTACGCCCGCAAGCCTGCCGACCTACAGGCGATCCTGCGTGAACGTCATGGCCG
CCCGCCTAAACGGGACGCTGCCAAAGACCGGCCGGACGCGGCGTCACCCTCGTCGTCTTCGCCCGAATAA
CCTGCCCCGGTGCCGCCATCAGCATGGCAATTTTTTCACCTTTGCTGGTGTGCTGGCGGCGATCCCAGGC
GCTGCCTCCCGCCGCTT
