>Addgene plasmid #53279 | pAC-LYCipi | addgene partial sequence | sequence record 92804 | crtI-R 5'-cgccaatcacaacggttt-3'
AATGCGGGCCTTATCAAAGAGAGAGAGCCGACCGGCGTAAAAGCGCTCTACGGTGGGCTCCGGCAGCCCA
TAAAAGCGCTGCATCACCCGCCAGCGGTTCTCCTCGCGCCCGGCCAGGAAAAGCATCCGGTTCAGCAGGC
GGAAGAATCCCTGCCTGCGCCAGTGGCGTTCGGCAAACTGCCGGGTGAGCTGATAGAGCGGAACGCTGCC
CAGCCGCGGGCTGTCGGCAATCGCGTCGGCAAGGGCCACCGCCAGCGGCAGCGAATAGCCAGTGGTAGGG
TGAAATAGCCCAGCCCGCATTCCCGAGGCAATAAGGGGCATCTGCGGCCAGGCCTCGGCAATGTCAACCA
GCGCCTCAGCGGTGGGGATCCCCCAGTCGGCAAAGACGTTGGCCACGCTGCGCTGCTGCTCGGTGGCCGC
CCGCTCGCCTTCAACGGCGGCCCAGCTGGTGCCGCCCGCGCCCGCGACGTCAATCACGGTAACGCCGGCA
TCGATCAGCTGCCCGGCCACGGTTCGGGAGATACCGGCTCCCACCTCTTTCACCACCAGCGGAACGGGCA
GCTCGCGGACCAGAGTTTCAATAGCCGCCAGCCGTCCGCGCCAGTCGCGATCGCCGCCGGGCTGTAGCGC
CTCCTGCAGCGGGTTTAGGTGCACAATCAGCGCATCCGCCTCGATCATCTCCACGGCCCGTCGGGCGTAA
TCAATACCTTTTCTGCC
