>Addgene plasmid #53279 | pAC-LYCipi | addgene partial sequence | sequence record 92859 | pBRforBam 5'-CTTGGAGCCACTATCGAC-3'
TCTCATGCTTCGCACAATGTAAAACTGCTTCAGAACCTGGCGAGAGCTATCCGCGCGGTCTACGGTTAAC
TGATACTAAAAGACAATTCAGCGGGTAACCTTGCAATGGTGAGTGGCAGTAAAGCGGGCGTTTCGCCTCA
TCGCGAAATAGAAGTAATGAGACAATCCATTGACGATCACCTGGCTGGCCTGTTACCTGAAACCGACAGC
CAGGATATCGTCAGCCTTGCGATGCGTGAAGGCGTCATGGCACCCGGTAAACGGATCCGTCCGCTGCTGA
TGCTGCTGGCCGCCCGCGACCTCCGCTACCAGGGCAGTATGCCTACGCTGCTCGATCTCGCCTGCGCCGT
TGAACTGACCCATACCGCGTCGCTGATGCTCGACGACATGCCCTGCATGGACAACGCCGAGCTGCGCCGC
GGTCAGCCCACTACCCACAAAAAATTTGGTGAGAGCGTGGCGATCCTTGCCTCCGTTGGGCTGCTCTCTA
AAGCCTTTGGTCTGATCGCCGCCACCGGCGATCTGCCGGGGGAGAGGCGTGCCCAGGCGGTCAACGAGCT
CTCTACCGCCGTGGGCGTGCAGGGCCTGGTACTGGGGCAGTTTCGCGATCTTAACGATGCCGCCCTCGAC
CGTACCCCTGACG
