>Addgene plasmid #53279 | pAC-LYCipi | addgene partial sequence | sequence record 93626 | crtE-F 5'-atctgtggtttggccatca-3'
GAACGATCATCTGGATATCGTTCTCGACCCCCGTCGCGCCGTAACTCAGGCTAGCGCAGGTTTTGAGCGC
TGGCGCTTTACCCACTGCGCCCTGCCAGAGCTGAATTTTAGCGACATCACGCTGGAAACCACCTTCCTGA
ATCGGCAGCTACAGGCTCCGCTGCTGATCAGCTCCATGACCGGCGGCGTTGAGCGCTCGCGCCATATCAA
CCGCCACCTCGCCGAGGCGGCGCAGGTGCTAAAAATTGCGATGGGGGTGGGCTCCCAGCGCGTCGCCATT
GAGAGCGACGCGGGCTTAGGGCTGGATAAAACCCTGCGGCAGCTGGCTCCGGACGTGCCGCTGCTGGCGA
ACCTCGGCGCGGCGCAGCTGACCGGCAGAAAAGGTATTGATTACGCCCGACGGGCCGTGGAGATGATCGA
GGCGGATGCGCTGATTGTGCACCTAAACCCGCTGCAGGAGGCGCTACAGCCCGGCGGCGATCGCGACTGG
CGCG
